>Addgene plasmid #77532 | EPHB1 gRNA (BRDN0001145210) | addgene full sequence | sequence record 187942 | Addgene Assembled Sequence
CCCGGGTGCAAAGATGGATAAAGTTTTAAACAGAGAGGAATCTTTGCAGCTAATGGACCTTCTAGGTCTT
GAAAGGAGTGGGAATTGGCTCCGGTGCCCGTCAGTGGGCAGAGCGCACATCGCCCACAGTCCCCGAGAAG
TTGGGGGGAGGGGTCGGCAATTGATCCGGTGCCTAGAGAAGGTGGCGCGGGGTAAACTGGGAAAGTGATG
TCGTGTACTGGCTCCGCCTTTTTCCCGAGGGTGGGGGAGAACCGTATATAAGTGCAGTAGTCGCCGTGAA
CGTTCTTTTTCGCAACGGGTTTGCCGCCAGAACACAGGTAAGTGCCGTGTGTGGTTCCCGCGGGCCTGGC
CTCTTTACGGGTTATGGCCCTTGCGTGCCTTGAATTACTTCCACCTGGCTGCAGTACGTGATTCTTGATC
CCGAGCTTCGGGTTGGAAGTGGGTGGGAGAGTTCGAGGCCTTGCGCTTAAGGAGCCCCTTCGCCTCGTGC
TTGAGTTGAGGCCTGGCCTGGGCGCTGGGGCCGCCGCGTGCGAATCTGGTGGCACCTTCGCGCCTGTCTC
GCTGCTTTCGATAAGTCTCTAGCCATTTAAAATTTTTGATGACCTGCTGCGACGCTTTTTTTCTGGCAAG
ATAGTCTTGTAAATGCGGGCCAAGATCTGCACACTGGTATTTCGGTTTTTGGGGCCGCGGGCGGCGACGG
GGCCCGTGCGTCCCAGCGCACATGTTCGGCGAGGCGGGGCCTGCGAGCGCGGCCACCGAGAATCGGACGG
GGGTAGTCTCAAGCTGGCCGGCCTGCTCTGGTGCCTGGCCTCGCGCCGCCGTGTATCGCCCCGCCCTGGG
CGGCAAGGCTGGCCCGGTCGGCACCAGTTGCGTGAGCGGAAAGATGGCCGCTTCCCGGCCCTGCTGCAGG
GAGCTCAAAATGGAGGACGCGGCGCTCGGGAGAGCGGGCGGGTGAGTCACCCACACAAAGGAAAAGGGCC
TTTCCGTCCTCAGCCGTCGCTTCATGTGACTCCACGGAGTACCGGGCGCCGTCCAGGCACCTCGATTAGT
TCTCGAGCTTTTGGAGTACGTCGTCTTTAGGTTGGGGGGAGGGGTTTTATGCGATGGAGTTTCCCCACAC
TGAGTGGGTGGAGACTGAAGTTAGGCCAGCTTGGCACTTGATGTAATTCTCCTTGGAATTTGCCCTTTTT
GAGTTTGGATCTTGGTTCATTCTCAAGCCTCAGACAGTGGTTCAAAGTTTTTTTCTTCCATTTCAGGTGT
CGTGACGTACGGCCACCATGACCGAGTACAAGCCCACGGTGCGCCTCGCCACCCGCGACGACGTCCCCAG
GGCCGTACGCACCCTCGCCGCCGCGTTCGCCGACTACCCCGCCACGCGCCACACCGTCGATCCGGACCGC
CACATCGAGCGGGTCACCGAGCTGCAAGAACTCTTCCTCACGCGCGTCGGGCTCGACATCGGCAAGGTGT
GGGTCGCGGACGACGGCGCCGCCGTGGCGGTCTGGACCACGCCGGAGAGCGTCGAAGCGGGGGCGGTGTT
CGCCGAGATCGGCCCGCGCATGGCCGAGTTGAGCGGTTCCCGGCTGGCCGCGCAGCAACAGATGGAAGGC
CTCCTGGCGCCGCACCGGCCCAAGGAGCCCGCGTGGTTCCTGGCCACCGTCGGAGTCTCGCCCGACCACC
AGGGCAAGGGTCTGGGCAGCGCCGTCGTGCTCCCCGGAGTGGAGGCGGCCGAGCGCGCCGGGGTGCCCGC
CTTCCTGGAGACCTCCGCGCCCCGCAACCTCCCCTTCTACGAGCGGCTCGGCTTCACCGTCACCGCCGAC
GTCGAGGTGCCCGAAGGACCGCGCACCTGGTGCATGACCCGCAAGCCCGGTGCCTGAACGCGTTAAGTCG
ACAATCAACCTCTGGATTACAAAATTTGTGAAAGATTGACTGGTATTCTTAACTATGTTGCTCCTTTTAC
GCTATGTGGATACGCTGCTTTAATGCCTTTGTATCATGCTATTGCTTCCCGTATGGCTTTCATTTTCTCC
TCCTTGTATAAATCCTGGTTGCTGTCTCTTTATGAGGAGTTGTGGCCCGTTGTCAGGCAACGTGGCGTGG
TGTGCACTGTGTTTGCTGACGCAACCCCCACTGGTTGGGGCATTGCCACCACCTGTCAGCTCCTTTCCGG
GACTTTCGCTTTCCCCCTCCCTATTGCCACGGCGGAACTCATCGCCGCCTGCCTTGCCCGCTGCTGGACA
GGGGCTCGGCTGTTGGGCACTGACAATTCCGTGGTGTTGTCGGGGAAATCATCGTCCTTTCCTTGGCTGC
TCGCCTGTGTTGCCACCTGGATTCTGCGCGGGACGTCCTTCTGCTACGTCCCTTCGGCCCTCAATCCAGC
GGACCTTCCTTCCCGCGGCCTGCTGCCGGCTCTGCGGCCTCTTCCGCGTCTTCGCCTTCGCCCTCAGACG
AGTCGGATCTCCCTTTGGGCCGCCTCCCCGCGTCGACTTTAAGACCAATGACTTACAAGGCAGCTGTAGA
TCTTAGCCACTTTTTAAAAGAAAAGGGGGGACTGGAAGGGCTAATTCACTCCCAACGAAGACAAGATCTG
CTTTTTGCTTGTACTGGGTCTCTCTGGTTAGACCAGATCTGAGCCTGGGAGCTCTCTGGCTAACTAGGGA
ACCCACTGCTTAAGCCTCAATAAAGCTTGCCTTGAGTGCTTCAAGTAGTGTGTGCCCGTCTGTTGTGTGA
CTCTGGTAACTAGAGATCCCTCAGACCCTTTTAGTCAGTGTGGAAAATCTCTAGCAGTACGTATAGTAGT
TCATGTCATCTTATTATTCAGTATTTATAACTTGCAAAGAAATGAATATCAGAGAGTGAGAGGAACTTGT
TTATTGCAGCTTATAATGGTTACAAATAAAGCAATAGCATCACAAATTTCACAAATAAAGCATTTTTTTC
ACTGCATTCTAGTTGTGGTTTGTCCAAACTCATCAATGTATCTTATCATGTCTGGCTCTAGCTATCCCGC
CCCTAACTCCGCCCATCCCGCCCCTAACTCCGCCCAGTTCCGCCCATTCTCCGCCCCATGGCTGACTAAT
TTTTTTTATTTATGCAGAGGCCGAGGCCGCCTCGGCCTCTGAGCTATTCCAGAAGTAGTGAGGAGGCTTT
TTTGGAGGCCTAGGGACGTACCCAATTCGCCCTATAGTGAGTCGTATTACGCGCGCTCACTGGCCGTCGT
TTTACAACGTCGTGACTGGGAAAACCCTGGCGTTACCCAACTTAATCGCCTTGCAGCACATCCCCCTTTC
GCCAGCTGGCGTAATAGCGAAGAGGCCCGCACCGATCGCCCTTCCCAACAGTTGCGCAGCCTGAATGGCG
AATGGG
[124 nt withheld, positions 3367-3490]
C
[91 nt withheld, positions 3492-3582]
A
[49 nt withheld, positions 3584-3632]
CCTTTGACGTTGGAGTCCACGTTCTTT
[37 nt withheld, positions 3660-3696]
ACCCTATCTCGGTCTATTCTTTTGATTTATAAGGGATTTTGCCGATTTCGGCCTATTGGTTAAAAAATGA
GCTGATTTAACAAAAATTTAACGCGAATTTTAACAAAATATTAACGCTTACAATTTAGGTGGCACTTTTC
GGGGAAATGTGCGCGGAACCCCTATTTGTTTATTTTTCTAAATACATTCAAATATGTATCCGCTCATGAG
ACAATAACCCTGATAAATGCTTCAATAATATTGAAAAAGGAAGAGTATGAGTATTCAACATTTCCGTGTC
GCCCTTATTCCCTTTTTTGCGGCATTTTGCCTTCCTGTTTTTGCTCACCCAGAAACGCTGGTGAAAGTAA
AAGATGCTGAAGATCAGTTGGGTGCACGAGTGGGTTACATCGAACTGGATCTCAACAGCGGTAAGATCCT
TGAGAGTTTTCGCCCCGAAGAACGTTTTCCAATGATGAGCACTTTTAAAGTTCTGCTATGTGGCGCGGTA
TTATCCCGTATTGACGCCGGGCAAGAGCAACTCGGTCGCCGCATACACTATTCTCAGAATGACTTGGTTG
AGTACTCACCAGTCACAGAAAAGCATCTTACGGATGGCATGACAGTAAGAGAATTATGCAGTGCTGCCAT
AACCATGAGTGATAACACTGCGGCCAACTTACTTCTGACAACGATCGGAGGACCGAAGGAGCTAACCGCT
TTTTTGCACAACATGGGGGATCATGTAACTCGCCTTGATCGTTGGGAACCGGAGCTGAATGAAGCCATAC
CAAACGACGAGCGTGACACCACGATGCCTGTAGCAATGGCAACAACGTTGCGCAAACTATTAACTGGCGA
ACTACTTACTCTAGCTTCCCGGCAACAATTAATAGACTGGATGGAGGCGGATAAAGTTGCAGGACCACTT
CTGCGCTCGGCCCTTCCGGCTGGCTGGTTTATTGCTGATAAATCTGGAGCCGGTGAGCGTGGGTCTCGCG
GTATCATTGCAGCACTGGGGCCAGATGGTAAGCCCTCCCGTATCGTAGTTATCTACACGACGGGGAGTCA
GGCAACTATGGATGAACGAAATAGACAGATCGCTGAGATAGGTGCCTCACTGATTAAGCATTGGTAACTG
TCAGACCAAGTTTACTCATATATACTTTAGATTGATTTAAAACTTCATTTTTAATTTAAAAGGATCTAGG
TGAAGATCCTTTTTGATAATCTCATGACCAAAATCCCTTAACGTGAGTTTTCGTTCCACTGAGCGTCAGA
CCCCGTAGAAAAGATCAAAGGATCTTCTTGAGATCCTTTTTTTCTGCGCGTAATCTGCTGCTTGCAAACA
AAAAAACCACCGCTACCAGCGGTGGTTTGTTTGCCGGATCAAGAGCTACCAACTCTTTTTCCGAAGGTAA
CTGGCTTCAGCAGAGCGCAGATACCAAATACTGTTCTTCTAGTGTAGCCGTAGTTAGGCCACCACTTCAA
GAACTCTGTAGCACCGCCTACATACCTCGCTCTGCTAATCCTGTTACCAGTGGCTGCTGCCAGTGGCGAT
AAGTCGTGTCTTACCGGGTTGGACTCAAGACGATAGTTACCGGATAAGGCGCAGCGGTCGGGCTGAACGG
GGGGTTCGTGCACACAGCCCAGCTTGGAGCGAACGACCTACACCGAACTGAGATACCTACAGCGTGAGCT
ATGAGAAAGCGCCACGCTTCCCGAAGGGAGAAAGGCGGACAGGTATCCGGTAAGCGGCAGGGTCGGAACA
GGAGAGCGCACGAGGGAGCTTCCAGGGGGAAACGCCTGGTATCTTTATAGTCCTGTCGGGTTTCGCCACC
TCTGACTTGAGCGTCGATTTTTGTGATGCTCGTCAGGGGGGCGGAGCCTATGGAAAAACGCCAGCAACGC
GGCCTTTTTACGGTTCCTGGCCTTTTGCTGGCCTTTTGCTCACATGTTCTTTCCTGCGTTATCCCCTGAT
TCTGTGGATAACCGTATTACCGCCTTTGAGTGAGCTGATACCGCTCGCCGCAGCCGAACGACCGAGCGCA
GCGAGTCAGTGAGCGAGGAAGCGGAAGAGCGCCCAATACGCAAACCGCCTCTCCCCGCGCGTTGGCCGAT
TCATTAATGCAGCTGGCACGACAGGTTTCCCGACTGGAAAGCGGGCAGTGAGCGCAACGCAATTAATGTG
AGTTAGCTCACTCATTAGGCACCCCAGGCTTTACACTTTATGCTTCCGGCTCGTATGTTGTGTGGAATTG
TGAGCGGATAACAATTTCACACAGGAAACAGCTATGACCATGATTACGCCAAGCGCGCAATTAACCCTCA
CTAAAGGGAACAAAAGCTGGAGCTGCAAGCTTAATGTAGTCTTATGCAATACTCTTGTAGTCTTGCAACA
TGGTAACGATGAGTTAGCAACATGCCTTACAAGGAGAGAAAAAGCACCGTGCATGCCGATTGGTGGAAGT
AAGGTGGTACGATCGTGCCTTATTAGGAAGGCAACAGACGGGTCTGACATGGATTGGACGAACCACTGAA
TTGCCGCATTGCAGAGATATTGTATTTAAGTGCCTAGCTCGATACATAAACGGGTCTCTCTGGTTAGACC
AGATCTGAGCCTGGGAGCTCTCTGGCTAACTAGGGAACCCACTGCTTAAGCCTCAATAAAGCTTGCCTTG
AGTGCTTCAAGTAGTGTGTGCCCGTCTGTTGTGTGACTCTGGTAACTAGAGATCCCTCAGACCCTTTTAG
TCAGTGTGGAAAATCTCTAGCAGTGGCGCCCGAACAGGGACTTGAAAGCGAAAGGGAAACCAGAGGAGCT
CTCTCGACGCAGGACTCGGCTTGCTGAAGCGCGCACGGCAAGAGGCGAGGGGCGGCGACTGGTGAGTACG
CCAAAAATTTTGACTAGCGGAGGCTAGAAGGAGAGAGATGGGTGCGAGAGCGTCAGTATTAAGCGGGGGA
GAATTAGATCGCGATGGGAAAAAATTCGGTTAAGGCCAGGGGGAAAGAAAAAATATAAATTAAAACATAT
AGTATGGGCAAGCAGGGAGCTAGAACGATTCGCAGTTAATCCTGGCCTGTTAGAAACATCAGAAGGCTGT
AGACAAATACTGGGACAGCTACAACCATCCCTTCAGACAGGATCAGAAGAACTTAGATCATTATATAATA
CAGTAGCAACCCTCTATTGTGTGCATCAAAGGATAGAGATAAAAGACACCAAGGAAGCTTTAGACAAGAT
AGAGGAAGAGCAAAACAAAAGTAAGACCACCGCACAGCAAGCGGCCGCTGATCTTCAGACCTGGAGGAGG
AGATATGAGGGACAATTGGAGAAGTGAATTATATAAATATAAAGTAGTAAAAATTGAACCATTAGGAGTA
GCACCCACCAAGGCAAAGAGAAGAGTGGTGCAGAGAGAAAAAAGAGCAGTGGGAATAGGAGCTTTGTTCC
TTGGGTTCTTGGGAGCAGCAGGAAGCACTATGGGCGCAGCGTCAATGACGCTGACGGTACAGGCCAGACA
ATTATTGTCTGGTATAGTGCAGCAGCAGAACAATTTGCTGAGGGCTATTGAGGCGCAACAGCATCTGTTG
CAACTCACAGTCTGGGGCATCAAGCAGCTCCAGGCAAGAATCCTGGCTGTGGAAAGATACCTAAAGGATC
AACAGCTCCTGGGGATTTGGGGTTGCTCTGGAAAACTCATTTGCACCACTGCTGTGCCTTGGAATGCTAG
TTGGAGTAATAAATCTCTGGAACAGATTTGGAATCACACGACCTGGATGGAGTGGGACAGAGAAATTAAC
AATTACACAAGCTTAATACACTCCTTAATTGAAGAATCGCAAAACCAGCAAGAAAAGAATGAACAAGAAT
TATTGGAATTAGATAAATGGGCAAGTTTGTGGAATTGGTTTAACATAACAAATTGGCTGTGGTATATAAA
ATTATTCATAATGATAGTAGGAGGCTTGGTAGGTTTAAGAATAGTTTTTGCTGTACTTTCTATAGTGAAT
AGAGTTAGGCAGGGATATTCACCATTATCGTTTCAGACCCACCTCCCAACCCCGAGGGGACCCAGAGAGG
GCCTATTTCCCATGATTCCTTCATATTTGCATATACGATACAAGGCTGTTAGAGAGATAATTAGAATTAA
TTTGACTGTAAACACAAAGATATTAGTACAAAATACGTGACGTAGAAAGTAATAATTTCTTGGGTAGTTT
GCAGTTTTAAAATTATGTTTTAAAATGGACTATCATATGCTTACCGTAACTTGAAAGTATTTCGATTTCT
TGGCTTTATATATCTTGTGGAAAGGACGAAACACCGGCTGGCTACGGCAAGTTCAGGTTTTAGAGCTAGA
AATAGCAAGTTAAAATAAGGCTAGTCCGTTATCAACTTGAAAAAGTGGCACCGAGTCGGTGCTTTTTTAA
GCTTGGCGTAACTAGATCTTGAGACAAATGGCAGTATTCATCCACAATTTTAAAAGAAAAGGGGGGATTG
GGGGGTACAGTGCAGGGGAAAGAATAGTAGACATAATAGCAACAGACATACAAACTAAAGAATTACAAAA
ACAAATTACAAAAATTCAAAATTTTCGGGTTTATTACAGGGACAGCAGAGATCCACTTTGGCGCCGGCTC
GAGGGGG
Features (pLannotate 1.2.2; 29 found; start..end, strand, type, name):
     14..80      +  CDS            small t antigen (fragment): SV40 (simian virus 40) small t antigen
    106..317     +  promoter       EF-1α core promoter: core promoter for human elongation factor EF-1α
    318..1256    +  intron         EF-1α intron A: intron upstream of the start codon of human EF-1α
   1278..1877    +  CDS            PuroR (fragment): puromycin N-acetyltransferase; pac from Streptomyces; confers resistance to puromycin
   1893..2481    +  misc_feature   WPRE: woodchuck hepatitis virus posttranscriptional regulatory element
   2532..2551    +  misc_feature   cPPT/CTS (fragment): central polypurine tract and central termination sequence of HIV-1
   2553..2786    +  LTR            3' LTR (ΔU3): self-inactivating 3' long terminal repeat (LTR) from HIV-1
   2864..2985    +  polyA_signal   SV40 poly(A) signal: SV40 polyadenylation signal
   3025..3160    +  rep_origin     SV40 ori: SV40 origin of replication
   3181..3199    -  promoter       T7 promoter: promoter for bacteriophage T7 RNA polymerase
   3207..3362    +  CDS            lacZα (fragment): LacZα fragment of β-galactosidase; lacZ fragment
   3367..3795    +  rep_origin     f1 ori (sequence partly withheld): f1 bacteriophage origin of replication; arrow indicates direction of (+) strand synthesis
   3848..3952    +  promoter       AmpR promoter: bla
   3953..4813    +  CDS            AmpR: β-lactamase; bla; confers resistance to ampicillin, carbenicillin, and related antibiotics
   4984..5572    +  rep_origin     ori: high-copy-number ColE1/pMB1/pBR322/pUC origin of replication
   5755..5847    +  CDS            lacI (fragment): lac repressor; lacI; The lac repressor binds to the lac operator to inhibit transcription in E. coli. This inhibition can be relieved by adding lactose or isopropyl-β-D-thiogalactopyranoside (IPTG).
   5860..5881    +  protein_bind   CAP binding site: CAP binding activates transcription in the presence of cAMP. E. coli catabolite activator protein
   5896..5926    +  promoter       lac promoter: promoter for the E. coli lac operon
   5934..5950    +  protein_bind   lac operator: The lac repressor binds to the lac operator to inhibit transcription in E. coli. This inhibition can be relieved by adding lactose or isopropyl-β-D-thiogalactopyranoside (IPTG). lac repressor encoded by lacI
   5995..6013    +  promoter       T3 promoter: promoter for bacteriophage T3 RNA polymerase
   6041..6267    +  promoter       RSV promoter: Rous sarcoma virus enhancer/promoter
   6268..6448    +  LTR            5' LTR (truncated): truncated 5' long terminal repeat (LTR) from HIV-1
   6495..6620    +  misc_feature   HIV-1 Ψ: packaging signal of human immunodeficiency virus type 1
   6604..6967    +  CDS            HIV-1 gag (fragment): gag protein from human immunodeficiency virus 1; gag
   7113..7346    +  misc_feature   RRE: The Rev response element (RRE) of HIV-1 allows for Rev-dependent mRNA export from the nucleus to the cytoplasm.
   7723..7749    +  CDS            Rev (fragment): human immunodeficiency virus 1 (HIV-1) Rev protein; rev; enhances nuclear export of unspliced and incompletely spliced viral mRNAs
   7753..7993    +  promoter       U6 promoter: RNA polymerase III promoter for human U6 snRNA
   8023..8098    +  misc_RNA       gRNA scaffold: guide RNA scaffold for the Streptococcus pyogenes CRISPR/Cas9 system
   8154..8271    +  misc_feature   cPPT/CTS: central polypurine tract and central termination sequence of HIV-1
