[The description below was written by a language model from this plasmid's Addgene catalogue record and pLannotate feature annotations shown in this document.]
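Description:
EPHB1 gRNA (BRDN0001145210) is a third-generation lentiviral CRISPR guide plasmid built on the lentiGuide-Puro backbone, carrying a single guide RNA designed against the human EPHB1 gene (an Eph-family receptor tyrosine kinase, also known as ELK, EPHT2, Hek6 or NET). It is propagated in E. coli as a high-copy plasmid through a ColE1/pUC-type origin with ampicillin selection from the β-lactamase gene. An f1 origin, an SV40 origin and poly(A) signal, and remnants of lac/T7/T3 cloning-vector sequence are also annotated in the backbone.

The lentiviral transfer cassette begins with an RSV promoter fused to a truncated HIV-1 5' LTR, which makes genomic RNA production Tat-independent. This is followed by the Ψ packaging signal with a partial gag sequence and the Rev response element for nuclear export of the full-length transcript. Downstream, a human U6 RNA polymerase III promoter drives the EPHB1-specific spacer joined to the Streptococcus pyogenes Cas9 guide scaffold, and a cPPT/CTS element aids nuclear import of the viral genome. A second expression unit uses the EF-1α core promoter with its intron A to express puromycin N-acetyltransferase, allowing selection of transduced mammalian cells. It is followed by a WPRE to enhance transcript stability and expression, and by a self-inactivating ΔU3 3' LTR.

The plasmid does not encode Cas9, so it is meant to be used with a separate Cas9 vector or in cells that already express the nuclease, where it directs cleavage and knockout of EPHB1. It belongs to a set of guides from a human kinome gRNA library designed with optimized on-target and off-target rules.
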