Addgene plasmid #77532: EPHB1 gRNA (BRDN0001145210)
Purpose: 3rd generation lentiviral gRNA plasmid targeting human EPHB1
Depositing lab: John Doench & David Root. Depositing organization: Broad Institute. Publication: Optimized sgRNA design to maximize activity and minimize off-target effects of CRISPR-Cas9. Doench JG, Fusi N, Sullender M, Hegde M, Vaimberg EW, Donovan KF, Smith I, Tothova Z, Wilen C, Orchard R, Virgin HW, Listgarten J, Root DE. Nat Biotechnol. 2016 Jan 18. doi: 10.1038/nbt.3437. PubMed 26780180.
Backbone
  Vector backbone: lentiGuide-Puro
  Backbone manufacturer: Zhang Lab (Addgene plasmid # 52963)
  Vector type: Mammalian Expression, Lentiviral, CRISPR
  Selectable markers: Puromycin
Growth in bacteria
  Bacterial resistance: Ampicillin, 100 μg/mL
  Growth temperature: 37°C
  Growth strain: DH5alpha
  Copy number: High Copy
Gene/Insert
  Gene/Insert name: EPHB1 (alt names: EPHB1; NM_004441.4)
  gRNA/shRNA sequence: GCTGGCTACGGCAAGTTCAG
  Species: H. sapiens (human)
  Entrez Gene: EPHB1 (a.k.a. ELK, EPHT2, Hek6, NET)
  Promoter: hU6
  Cloning method: Unknown
  Sequencing primers: 5′ U6-F; 3′ pS2-R
Terms and licenses: Academic/Nonprofit Terms; Industry Terms: Not Available to Industry
Depositor comments: The gRNA was designed to target the following Genbank reference sequence(s): NM_004441.4. Note that this plasmid does NOT contain Cas9. It should be used in conjunction with lentiCas9-Blast (Addgene #52962) or otherwise with cell lines already expressing Cas9. Browse the full kinome gRNA library at http://www.addgene.org/pooled-library/broadgpp-human-kinome/ or visit http://www.broadinstitute.org/rnai/public/ for detailed protocols and information.
How to cite: EPHB1 gRNA (BRDN0001145210) was a gift from John Doench & David Root (Addgene plasmid # 77532 ; http://n2t.net/addgene:77532 ; RRID:Addgene_77532)
