>Addgene plasmid #77532 | EPHB1 gRNA (BRDN0001145210) | depositor partial sequence | sequence record 144992 | Target Sequence
GCTGGCTACGGCAAGTTCAG
