>Addgene plasmid #77532 | EPHB1 gRNA (BRDN0001145210) | addgene partial sequence | sequence record 187941 | hU6-F
ACGTAGAAAGTAATAATTTCTTGGGTAGTTTGCAGTTTTAAAATTATGTTTTAAAATGGACTATCATATG
CTTACCGTAACTTGAAAGTATTTCGATTTCTTGGCTTTATATATCTTGTGGAAAGGACGAAACACCGGCT
GGCTACGGCAAGTTCAGGTTTTAGAGCTAGAAATAGCAAGTTAAAATAAGGCTAGTCCGTTATCAACTTG
AAAAAGTGGCACCGAGTCGGTGCTTTTTTAAGCTTGGCGTAACTAGATCTTGAGACAAATGGCAGTATTC
ATCCACAATTTTAAAAGAAAAGGGGGGATTGGGGGGTACAGTGCAGGGGAAAGAATAGTAGACATAATAG
CAACAGACATACAAACTAAAGAATTACAAAAACAAATTACAAAAATTCAAAATTTTCGGGTTTATTACAG
GGACAGCAGAGATCCACTTTGGCGCCGGCTCGAGGGGGCCCGGGTGCAAAGATGGATAAAGTTTTAAACA
GAGAGGAATCTTTGCAGCTAATGGACCTTCTAGGTCTTGAAAGGAGTGGGAATTGGCTCCGGTGCCCGTC
AGTGGGCAGA
